Addgene plasmid #20452: pWZL Neo Myr Flag CDK7
Depositing lab: William Hahn & Jean Zhao. Depositing organization: Dana-Farber Cancer Institute. Publication: Integrative Genomic Approaches Identify IKBKE as a Breast Cancer Oncogene (Kinase Library Clones). Boehm JS, Zhao JJ, Yao J, Kim SY, Firestein R, Dunn IF, Sjostrom SK, Garraway LA, Weremowicz S, Richardson AL, Greulich H, Stewart CJ, Mulvey LA, Shen RR, Ambrogio L, Hirozane-Kishikawa T, Hill DE, Vidal M, Meyerson M, Grenier JK, Hinkle G, Root DE, Roberts TM, Lander ES, Polyak K, Hahn WC. Cell. 2007 Jun 15. 129(6):1065-1079. 10.1016/j.cell.2007.03.052 PubMed 17574021.
Backbone
  Vector backbone: pWZL-Neo-Myr-Flag-DEST
  Backbone manufacturer: William Hahn Lab (available at Addgene, #15300)
  Vector type: Mammalian Expression, Retroviral
  Selectable markers: Neomycin (select with G418)
Growth in bacteria
  Bacterial resistance: Ampicillin, 100 μg/mL
  Growth temperature: 37°C
  Growth strain: Stbl3
  Growth instructions: Stbl3 cells to prevent recombination.
  Copy number: Unknown
Gene/Insert
  Gene/Insert name: CDK7 (alt name: cyclin-dependent kinase 7)
  Species: H. sapiens (human)
  GenBank ID: NM_001799
  Entrez Gene: CDK7 (a.k.a. CAK, CAK1, CDKN7, HCAK, MO15, STK1, p39MO15)
  Tag / fusion protein: Myr (N terminal on backbone); Flag (N terminal on backbone)
  Cloning method: Gateway Cloning
  Sequencing primers: 5′ pWZL-Fwd (GAA CCT CCT CGT TCG ACC); 3′ pWZL-Rev (TTC CGG GCC CTC ACA TTG)
Resource information
  A portion of this plasmid was derived from a plasmid made by: 1-F3
Terms and licenses: Academic/Nonprofit Terms; Industry Terms: Not Available to Industry
Depositor comments: ORFs were cloned into Gateway compatible pEntry vectors. An LR recombination reaction was performed to move the ORF to pWZL-Neo-Myr-Flag DEST such that the ORF would have 5' myristoylation and flag tags. This plasmid is part of a kinase library, and the gene has been verified, but has not been fully sequenced for minor mutations. Please see the following link for plasmids from this article that are not part of the kinase library http://www.addgene.org/pubmed/17574021
How to cite: pWZL Neo Myr Flag CDK7 was a gift from William Hahn & Jean Zhao (Addgene plasmid # 20452 ; http://n2t.net/addgene:20452 ; RRID:Addgene_20452)
