[The description below was written by a language model from this plasmid's Addgene catalogue record and pLannotate feature annotations shown in this document.]
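Description:
pWZL Neo Myr Flag CDK7 is a Moloney murine leukemia virus-based retroviral expression plasmid carrying the human cyclin-dependent kinase 7 (CDK7) open reading frame. It was made by a Gateway LR reaction that moved the ORF from an entry clone into the pWZL-Neo-Myr-Flag-DEST destination vector. It is propagated in E. coli through a high-copy ColE1/pUC-type origin with ampicillin selection (AmpR). The annotation also detects an M13 phage origin, a small lacI remnant and a fragment of the Epstein-Barr virus oriP. A recombination-deficient strain is recommended because of the repeated LTR sequences.

In the annotated sequence, a CMV enhancer/promoter sits upstream of a partial 5' LTR, an arrangement that typically drives transcription of the viral genomic RNA in packaging cells. This is followed by a packaging signal (Ψ) and a truncated gag region that aids encapsidation. The payload follows: a Src-derived N-myristoylation signal, then CDK7 flanked by attB1 and attB2 recombination scars. The catalogue entry lists an N-terminal Flag tag between the myristoylation signal and the ORF, although the feature table does not annotate it separately. The myristoylation signal targets the fusion protein to membranes, a strategy intended to promote kinase activation, and Flag allows detection. Downstream, an EMCV IRES links a neomycin phosphotransferase gene to the same transcript, so transduced mammalian cells can be selected with G418. The cassette ends in the 3' LTR.

The construct belongs to a library of myristoylated, Flag-tagged human kinases built for gain-of-function screens of oncogenic activity, used in work on breast cancer oncogenes. The depositors note that the gene identity was verified but the clone was not fully sequenced for minor mutations.
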