Features (pLannotate 1.2.2; 19 found; start..end, strand, type, name):
      3..380     +  enhancer       CMV enhancer: human cytomegalovirus immediate early enhancer
    382..581     +  promoter       CMV promoter: human cytomegalovirus (CMV) immediate early promoter
    598..742     +  LTR            3' LTR (ΔU3) (fragment): self-inactivating 3' long terminal repeat (LTR) from Moloney murine leukemia virus
    864..1138    +  misc_feature   MESV Ψ (fragment): packaging signal of murine embryonic stem cell virus
   1205..1621    +  CDS            gag (truncated): truncated Moloney murine leukemia virus (MMLV) gag gene lacking the start codon
   1669..1686    +  CDS            myr (fragment): N-myristoylation signal from Src kinase (Pellman et al., 1985; Kaplan et al., 1988)
   1742..1759    +  protein_bind   attB1 (fragment): mutant version of attB; core recombination site for the Gateway® BP reaction BP Clonase™
   1765..2802    +  CDS            CDK7: CDK7_HUMAN - Also known as CAK, CAK1, CDKN7, MO15, STK1. Experimental evidence at protein level: Swiss-Prot protein existence level 1. Serine/threonine kinase involved in cell cycle control and in RNA polymerase II-mediated RNA transcription. Cyclin-dependent kinases (CDKs) are activated by the binding to a cyclin and mediate the progression through the cell cycle. Each different complex controls a specific transition between 2 subsequent phases in the cell cycle. Required for both activation and complex formation of CDK1/cyclin-B during G2-M transition, and for activation of CDK2/cyclins duri
   2804..2828    -  protein_bind   attB2: mutant version of attB; recombination site for the Gateway® BP reaction BP Clonase™
   2887..3348    +  misc_feature   IRES: internal ribosome entry site (IRES) of the encephalomyocarditis virus (EMCV)
   3353..4144    +  CDS            neo: KKA2_KLEPN - Also known as kan, nptII. Experimental evidence at protein level: Swiss-Prot protein existence level 1. Resistance to kanamycin, neomycin, paromomycin, ribostamycin, butirosin and gentamicin B. From Klebsiella pneumoniae.
   4212..4333    +  LTR            3' LTR (ΔU3) (fragment): self-inactivating 3' long terminal repeat (LTR) from Moloney murine leukemia virus
   4334..4803    +  LTR            LTR: long terminal repeat from Moloney murine leukemia virus
   4839..4943    +  promoter       AmpR promoter: bla
   4944..5804    +  CDS            AmpR: β-lactamase; bla; confers resistance to ampicillin, carbenicillin, and related antibiotics
   5963..7314    +  rep_origin     oriP (fragment): Epstein-Barr virus oriP replication origin (Yates et al., 2000)
   7570..8158    +  rep_origin     ori: high-copy-number ColE1/pMB1/pBR322/pUC origin of replication
   8341..8393    +  CDS            lacI (fragment): lac repressor; lacI; The lac repressor binds to the lac operator to inhibit transcription in E. coli. This inhibition can be relieved by adding lactose or isopropyl-β-D-thiogalactopyranoside (IPTG).
   8409..8860    -  rep_origin     M13 ori (sequence partly withheld): M13 bacteriophage origin of replication; arrow indicates direction of (+) strand synthesis
>Addgene plasmid #20452 | pWZL Neo Myr Flag CDK7 | addgene full sequence | sequence record 273880 | Addgene NGS Result
GGCATTGATTATTGACTAGTTATTAATAGTAATCAATTACGGGGTCATTAGTTCATAGCCCATATATGGA
GTTCCGCGTTACATAACTTACGGTAAATGGCCCGCCTGGCTGACCGCCCAACGACCCCCGCCCATTGACG
TCAATAATGACGTATGTTCCCATAGTAACGCCAATAGGGACTTTCCATTGACGTCAATGGGTGGAGTATT
TACGGTAAACTGCCCACTTGGCAGTACATCAAGTGTATCATATGCCAAGTCCGCCCCCTATTGACGTCAA
TGACGGTAAATGGCCCGCCTGGCATTATGCCCAGTACATGACCTTACGGGACTTTCCTACTTGGCAGTAC
ATCTACGTATTAGTCATCGCTATTACCATGGTGATGCGGTTTTGGCAGTACACCAATGGGCGTGGATAGC
GGTTTGACTCACGGGGATTTCCAAGTCTCCACCCCATTGACGTCAATGGGAGTTTGTTTTGGCACCAAAA
TCAACGGGACTTTCCAAAATGTCGTAATAACCCCGCCCCGTTGACGCAAATGGGCGGTAGGCGTGTACGG
TGGGAGGTCTATATAAGCAGAGCTGGTTTAGTGAACCGCGCCAGTCCTCCGATTGACTGAGTCGCCCGGG
TACCCGTGTATCCAATAAACCCTCTTGCAGTTGCATCCGACTTGTGGTCTCGCTGTTCCTTGGGAGGGTC
TCCTCTGAGTGATTGACTACCCGTCAGCGGGGGTCTTTCATTTGGGGGCTCGTCCGGGATCGGGAGACCC
CTGCCCAGGGACCACCGACCCACCACCGGGAGGCAAGCTGGCCAGCAACTTATCTGTGTCTGTCCGATTG
TCTAGTGTCTATGACTGATTTTATGCGCCTGCGTCGGTACTAGTTAGCTAACTAGCTCTGTATCTGGCGG
ACCCGTGGTGGAACTGACGAGTTCTGAACACCCGGCCGCAACCCTGGGAGACGTCCCAGGGACTTTGGGG
GCCGTTTTTGTGGCCCGACCTGAGGAAGGGAGTCGATGTGGAATCCGACCCCGTCAGGATATGTGGTTCT
GGTAGGAGACGAGAACCTAAAACAGTTCCCGCCTCCGTCTGAATTTTTGCTTTCGGTTTGGAACCGAAGC
CGCGCGTCTTGTCTGCTGCAGCGCTGCAGCATCGTTCTGTGTTGTCTCTGTCTGACTGTGTTTCTGTATT
TGTCTGAAAATTAGGGCCAGACTGTTACCACTCCCTTAAGTTTGACCTTAGGTCACTGGAAAGATGTCGA
GCGGATCGCTCACAACCAGTCGGTAGATGTCAAGAAGAGACGTTGGGTTACCTTCTGCTCTGCAGAATGG
CCAACCTTTAACGTCGGATGGCCGCGAGACGGCACCTTTAACCGAGACCTCATCACCCAGGTTAAGATCA
AGGTCTTTTCACCTGGCCCGCATGGACACCCAGACCAGGTCCCCTACATCGTGACCTGGGAAGCCTTGGC
TTTTGACCCCCCTCCCTGGGTCAAGCCCTTTGTACACCCTAAGCCTCCGCCTCCTCTTCCTCCATCCGCC
CCGTCTCTCCCCCTTGAACCTCCTCGTTCGACCCCGCCTCGATCCTCCCTTTATCCAGCCCTCACTCCTT
CTCTAGGCGCCGGCCGGATCCAGAATTCGCCACCATGGGGTCTTCAAAATCTAAACCAAAGGACCCCAGC
CAGCGCCGGCGCAGGATCCGAGGTTACCTTGACTACAAAGACGATGACGACAAGCAATTGACAAGTTTGT
ACAAAAAAGTTGGCATGGCTCTGGACGTGAAGTCTCGGGCAAAGCGTTATGAGAAGCTGGACTTCCTTGG
GGAGGGACAGTTTGCCACCGTTTACAAGGCCAGAGATAAGAACACCAACCAAATTGTCGCCATTAAGAAA
ATCAAACTTGGACATAGATCAGAAGCTAAAGATGGTATAAATAGAACCGCCTTAAGAGAGATAAAATTAT
TACAGGAGCTAAGTCATCCAAATATAATTGGTCTCCTTGATGCTTTTGGACATAAATCTAATATTAGCCT
TGTCTTTGATTTTATGGAAACTGATCTAGAGGTTATAATAAAGGATAATAGTCTTGTGCTGACACCATCA
CACATCAAAGCCTACATGTTGATGACTCTTCAAGGATTAGAATATTTACATCAACATTGGATCCTACATA
GGGATCTGAAACCAAACAACTTGTTGCTAGATGAAAATGGAGTTCTAAAACTGGCAGATTTTGGCCTGGC
CAAATCTTTTGGGAGCCCCAATAGAGCTTATACACATCAGGTTGTAACCAGGTGGTATCGGGCCCCCGAG
TTACTATTTGGAGCTAGGATGTATGGTGTAGGTGTGGACATGTGGGCTGTTGGCTGTATATTAGCAGAGT
TACTTCTAAGGGTTCCTTTTTTGCCAGGAGATTCAGACCTTGATCAGCTAACAAGAATATTTGAAACTTT
GGGCACACCAACTGAGGAACAGTGGCCGGACATGTGTAGTCTTCCAGATTATGTGACATTTAAGAGTTTC
CCTGGAATACCTTTGCATCACATCTTCAGTGCAGCAGGAGACGACTTACTAGATCTCATACAAGGCTTAT
TCTTATTTAATCCATGTGCTCGAATTACGGCCACACAGGCACTGAAAATGAAGTATTTCAGTAATCGGCC
AGGGCCAACACCTGGATGTCAGCTGCCAAGACCAAACTGTCCAGTGGAAACCTTAAAGGAGCAATCAAAT
CCAGCTTTGGCAATAAAAAGGAAAAGAACAGAGGCCTTAGAACAAGGAGGATTGCCCAAGAAACTAATTT
TTTACCCAACTTTCTTGTACAAAGTGGTTTGATCTAGTCGACCAATTCCGGTTATTTTCCACCATATTGC
CGTCTTTTGGCAATGTGAGGGCCCGGAAACCTGGCCCTGTCTTCTTGACGAGCATTCCTAGGGGTCTTTC
CCCTCTCGCCAAAGGAATGCAAGGTCTGTTGAATGTCGTGAAGGAAGCAGTTCCTCTGGAAGCTTCTTGA
AGACAAACAACGTCTGTAGCGACCCTTTGCAGGCAGCGGAACCCCCCACCTGGCGACAGGTGCCTCTGCG
GCCAAAAGCCACGTGTATAAGATACACCTGCAAAGGCGGCACAACCCCAGTGCCACGTTGTGAGTTGGAT
AGTTGTGGAAAGAGTCAAATGGCTCTCCTCAAGCGTATTCAACAAGGGGCTGAAGGATGCCCAGAAGGTA
CCCCATTGTATGGGATCTGATCTGGGGCCTCGGTGCACATGCTTTACATGTGTTTAGTCGAGGTTAAAAA
ACGTCTAGGCCCCCCGAACCACGGGGACGTGGTTTTCCTTTGAAAAACACGATGATAATACCATGATTGA
ACAAGATGGATTGCACGCAGGTTCTCCGGCCGCTTGGGTGGAGAGGCTATTCGGCTATGACTGGGCACAA
CAGACAATCGGCTGCTCTGATGCCGCCGTGTTCCGGCTGTCAGCGCAGGGGCGCCCGGTTCTTTTTGTCA
AGACCGACCTGTCCGGTGCCCTGAATGAACTGCAGGACGAGGCAGCGCGGCTATCGTGGCTGGCCACGAC
GGGCGTTCCTTGCGCAGCTGTGCTCGACGTTGTCACTGAAGCGGGAAGGGACTGGCTGCTATTGGGCGAA
GTGCCGGGGCAGGATCTCCTGTCATCTCACCTTGCTCCTGCCGAGAAAGTATCCATCATGGCTGATGCAA
TGCGGCGGCTGCATACGCTTGATCCGGCTACCTGCCCATTCGACCACCAAGCGAAACATCGCATCGAGCG
AGCACGTACTCGGATGGAAGCCGGTCTTGTCGATCAGGATGATCTGGACGAAGAGCATCAGGGGCTCGCG
CCAGCCGAACTGTTCGCCAGGCTCAAGGCGCGCATGCCCGACGGCGAGGATCTCGTCGTGACCCATGGCG
ATGCCTGCTTGCCGAATATCATGGTGGAAAATGGCCGCTTTTCTGGATTCATCGACTGTGGCCGGCTGGG
TGTGGCGGACCGCTATCAGGACATAGCGTTGGCTACCCGTGATATTGCTGAAGAGCTTGGCGGCGAATGG
GCTGACCGCTTCCTCGTGCTTTACGGTATCGCCGCTCCCGATTCGCAGCGCATCGCCTTCTATCGCCTTC
TTGACGAGTTCTTCTGAGCGGGACTCTGGGGTTCGCATCGATAAAATAAAAGATTTTATTTAGTCTCCAG
AAAAAGGGGGGAATGAAAGACCCCACCTGTAGGTTTGGCAAGCTAGCTTAAGTAACGCCATTTTGCAAGG
CATGGAAAAATACATAACTGAGAATAGAGAAGTTCAGATCAAGGTCAGGAACAGATGGAACAGCTGAATA
TGGGCCAAACAGGATATCTGTGGTAAGCAGTTCCTGCCCCGGCTCAGGGCCAAGAACAGATGGAACAGCT
GAATATGGGCCAAACAGGATATCTGTGGTAAGCAGTTCCTGCCCCGGCTCAGGGCCAAGAACAGATGGTC
CCCAGATGCGGTCCAGCCCTCAGCAGTTTCTAGAGAACCATCAGATGTTTCCAGGGTGCCCCAAGGACCT
GAAATGACCCTGTGCCTTATTTGAACTAACCAATCAGTTCGCTTCTCGCTTCTGTTCGCGCGCTTCTGCT
CCCCGAGCTCAATAAAAGAGCCCACAACCCCTCACTCGGGGCGCCAGTCCTCCGATTGACTGAGTCGCCC
GGGTACCCGTGTATCCAATAAACCCTCTTGCAGTTGCATCCGACTTGTGGTCTCGCTGTTCCTTGGGAGG
GTCTCCTCTGAGTGATTGACTACCCGTCAGCGGGGGTCTTTCACAGGCCAGTGGGGCCGCACTTTTCGGG
GAAATGTGCGCGGAACCCCTATTTGTTTATTTTTCTAAATACATTCAAATATGTATCCGCTCATGAGACA
ATAACCCTGATAAATGCTTCAATAATATTGAAAAAGGAAGAGTATGAGTATTCAACATTTCCGTGTCGCC
CTTATTCCCTTTTTTGCGGCATTTTGCCTTCCTGTTTTTGCTCACCCAGAAACGCTGGTGAAAGTAAAAG
ATGCTGAAGATCAGTTGGGTGCACGAGTGGGTTACATCGAACTGGATCTCAACAGCGGTAAGATCCTTGA
GAGTTTTCGCCCCGAAGAACGTTTTCCAATGATGAGCACTTTTAAAGTTCTGCTATGTGGCGCGGTATTA
TCCCGTATTGACGCCGGGCAAGAGCAACTCGGTCGCCGCATACACTATTCTCAGAATGACTTGGTTGAGT
ACTCACCAGTCACAGAAAAGCATCTTACGGATGGCATGACAGTAAGAGAATTATGCAGTGCTGCCATAAC
CATGAGTGATAACACTGCGGCCAACTTACTTCTGACAACGATCGGAGGACCGAAGGAGCTAACCGCTTTT
TTGCACAACATGGGGGATCATGTAACTCGCCTTGATCGTTGGGAACCGGAGCTGAATGAAGCCATACCAA
ACGACGAGCGTGACACCACGATGCCTGTAGCAATGGCAACAACGTTGCGCAAACTATTAACTGGCGAACT
ACTTACTCTAGCTTCCCGGCAACAATTAATAGACTGGATGGAGGCGGATAAAGTTGCAGGACCACTTCTG
CGCTCGGCCCTTCCGGCTGGCTGGTTTATTGCTGATAAATCTGGAGCCGGTGAGCGTGGGTCTCGCGGTA
TCATTGCAGCACTGGGGCCAGATGGTAAGCCCTCCCGTATCGTAGTTATCTACACGACGGGGAGTCAGGC
AACTATGGATGAACGAAATAGACAGATCGCTGAGATAGGTGCCTCACTGATTAAGCATTGGTAACTGTCA
GACCAAGTTTACTCATATATACTTTAGATTGATTTGCGGCCGCGAAAAGGACAAGCAGCGAAAATTCACG
CCCCCTTGGGAGGTGGCGGCATATGCAAAGGATAGCACTCCCACTCTACTACTGGGTATCATATGCTGAC
TGTATATGCATGAGGATAGCATATGCTACCCGGATACAGATTAGGATAGCATATACTACCCAGATATAGA
TTAGGATAGCATATGCTACCCAGATATAGATTAGGATAGCCTATGCTACCCAGATATAAATTAGGATAGC
ATATACTACCCAGATATAGATTAGGATAGCATATGCTACCCAGATATAGATTAGGATAGCCTATGCTACC
CAGATATAGATTAGGATAGCATATGCTATCCAGATATTTGGGTAGTATATGCTACCCATGGCAACATTAG
CCCACCGTGCTCTCAGCGACCTCGTGAATATGAGGACCAACAACCCTGTGCTTGGCGCTCAGGCGCAAGT
GTGTGTAATTTGTCCTCCAGATCGCAGCAATCGCGCCCCTATCTTGGCCCGCCCACCTACTTATGCAGGT
ATTCCCCGGGGTGCCATTAGTGGTTTTGTGGGCAAGTGGTTTGACCGCAGTGGTTAGCGGGGTTACAATC
AGCCAAGTTATTACACCCTTATTTTACAGTCCAAAACCGCAGGGCGGCGTGTGGGGGCTGACGCGTGCCC
CCACTCCACAATTTCAAAAAAAAGAGTGGCCACTTGTCTTTGTTTATGGGCCCCATTGGCGTGGAGCCCC
GTTTAATTTTCGGGGGTGTTAGAGACAACCAGTGGAGTCCGCTGCTGTCGGCGTCCACTCTCTTTCCCCT
TGTTACAAATAGAGTGTAACAACATGGTTCACCTGTCTTGGTCCCTGCCTGGGACACATCTTAATAACCC
CAGTATCATATTGCACTAGGATTATGTGTTGCCCATAGCCATAAATTCGTGTGAGATGGACATCCAGTCT
TTACGGCTTGTCCCCACCCCATGGATTTCTATTGTTAAAGATATTCAGAATGTTTCATTCCTACACTAGT
ATTTATTGCCCAAGGGGTTTGTGAGGGTTATATTGGTGTCATAGCACAATGCCACCACTGAACCCCCCGT
CCAAATTTTATTCTGGGGGCGTCACCTGAAACCTTGTTTTCGAGCACCTCACATACACCTTACTGTTCAC
AACTCAGCAGTTATTCTATTAGCTAAACGAAGGAGAATGAAGAAGCAGGCGAAGATTCAGGAGAGTTCAC
TGCCCGCTCCTTGATCTTCAGCCACTGCCCTTGTGACTAAAATGGTTCACTACCCTCGTGGAATCCTGAC
CCCATGTAAATAAAACCGTGACAGCTCATGGGGTGGGAGATATCGCTGTTCCTTAGGACCCTTTTACTAA
CCCTAATTCGATAGCATATGCTTCCCGTTGGGTAACATATGCTATTGAATTAGGGTTAGTCTGGATAGTA
TATACTACTACCCGGGAAGCATATGCTACCCGTTTAGGGTTAACAAGGGGGCCTTATAAACACTATTGCT
AATGCCCTCTTGAGGGTCCGCTTATCGGTAGCTACACAGGCCCCTCTGATTGACGTTGGTGTAGCCTCCC
GTAGTCTTCCTGGGCCCCTGGGAGGTACATGTCGGCCGCAAAAGGATCTAGGTGAAGATCCTTTTTGATA
ATCTCATGACCAAAATCCCTTAACGTGAGTTTTCGTTCCACTGAGCGTCAGACCCCGTAGAAAAGATCAA
AGGATCTTCTTGAGATCCTTTTTTTCTGCGCGTAATCTGCTGCTTGCAAACAAAAAAACCACCGCTACCA
GCGGTGGTTTGTTTGCCGGATCAAGAGCTACCAACTCTTTTTCCGAAGGTAACTGGCTTCAGCAGAGCGC
AGATACCAAATACTGTTCTTCTAGTGTAGCCGTAGTTAGGCCACCACTTCAAGAACTCTGTAGCACCGCC
TACATACCTCGCTCTGCTAATCCTGTTACCAGTGGCTGCTGCCAGTGGCGATAAGTCGTGTCTTACCGGG
TTGGACTCAAGACGATAGTTACCGGATAAGGCGCAGCGGTCGGGCTGAACGGGGGGTTCGTGCACACAGC
CCAGCTTGGAGCGAACGACCTACACCGAACTGAGATACCTACAGCGTGAGCTATGAGAAAGCGCCACGCT
TCCCGAAGGGAGAAAGGCGGACAGGTATCCGGTAAGCGGCAGGGTCGGAACAGGAGAGCGCACGAGGGAG
CTTCCAGGGGGAAACGCCTGGTATCTTTATAGTCCTGTCGGGTTTCGCCACCTCTGACTTGAGCGTCGAT
TTTTGTGATGCTCGTCAGGGGGGCGGAGCCTATGGAAAAACGCCAGCAACGCGGCCTTTTTACGGTTCCT
GGCCTTTTGCTGGCCTTTTGCTCACATGTTCTTTCCTGCGTTATCCCCTGATTCTGTGGATAACCGTATT
ACCGCCTTTGAGTGAGCTGATACCGCTCGCCGCAGCCGAACGACCGAGCGCAGCGAGTCAGTGAGCGAGG
AAGCGGAAGAGCGCCCAATACGCAAACCGCCTCTCCCCGCGCGTTGGCCGATTCATTAATGCAACTATGG
TTGGCGCGTTGTAAACGTTAATATTTTGTTAAAATTCGCGTTAAATTTTTGTTAAATCAGCTCATTTTTT
AACCAATAGACCGAAATCGGCAAAATCCCTTATAAATCAAAAGAATAGCCCGAGATAGAGT
[37 nt withheld, positions 8532-8568]
AAAGAACGTGGACTCCAACGTCAAAGG
[141 nt withheld, positions 8596-8736]
G
[46 nt withheld, positions 8738-8783]
A
[76 nt withheld, positions 8785-8860]
CCGATCTTCAATATTGGCCATTAGCCATATTATTCATTGGTTATATAGCATAAATCAATATTGGCTATTG
GCCATTGCATACGTTGTATCTATATCATAATATGTACATTTATATTGGCTCATGTCCAATATGACCGCCA
TGTT
