>Addgene plasmid #20452 | pWZL Neo Myr Flag CDK7 | addgene partial sequence | sequence record 26275 | 20452 with pWZL-Fwd
CTCCTTCTCTAGGCGCCGGCCGGATCCAGAATTCGCCACCATGGGGTCTTCAAAATCTAAACCAAAGGAC
CCCAGCCAGCGCCGGCGCAGGATCCGAGGTTACCTTGACTACAAAGACGATGACGACAAGCAATTGACAA
GTTTGTACAAAAAAGTTGGCATGGCTCTGGACGTGAAGTCTCGGGCAAAGCGTTATGAGAAGCTGGACTT
CCTTGGGGAGGGACAGTTTGCCACCGTTTACAAGGCCAGAGATAAGAACACCAACCAAATTGTCGCCATT
AAGAAAATCAAACTTGGACATAGATCAGAAGCTAAAGATGGTATAAATAGAACCGCCTTAAGAGAGATAA
AATTATTACAGGAGCTAAGTCATCCAAATATAATTGGTCTCCTTGATGCTTTTGGACATAAATCTAATAT
TAGCCTTGTCTTTGATTTTATGGAAACTGATCTAGAGGTTATAATAAAGGATAATAGTCTTGTGCTGACA
CCATCACACATCAAAGCCTACATGTTGATGACTCTTCAAGGATTAGAATATTTACATCAACATTGGATCC
TACATAGGGATCTGAAACCAAACAACTTGTTGCTAGATGAAAATGGAGTTCTAAAACTGGCAGATTTTGG
CCTGGCCAAATCTTTTGGGAGCCCCAATAGAGCTTATACACATCANGTTGTAACCAGGTGGTATCGGGCC
CCCGAGTTACTATTTGGAGCTAGGATGTATGGTGTAGGTGTGGACATGTGGGCTGTTGGCTGNATATTAG
C
